Addgene plasmid #112411: pZNF565.1.0-gDNA
Purpose: CRISPR plasmid for expression of Cas9 and gRNA targeting human transcription factor ZNF565
Depositing lab: Kevin White. Depositing organization: University of Chicago.
Backbone
  Vector backbone: pX330
  Backbone manufacturer: Zhang lab (Addgene plasmid ID: 42230)
  Vector type: Mammalian Expression, CRISPR
Growth in bacteria
  Bacterial resistance: Ampicillin, 100 μg/mL
  Growth temperature: 37°C
  Growth strain: DH5alpha
  Copy number: High Copy
Gene/Insert
  Gene/Insert name: ZNF565
  gRNA/shRNA sequence: GTTAGAAAGCCTTGAGTGTA AGG
  Species: H. sapiens (human)
  Entrez Gene: ZNF565
  Cloning method: Restriction Enzyme; 5′ cloning site BbsI (destroyed during cloning); 3′ cloning site BbsI (destroyed during cloning)
  Sequencing primers: 5′ hU6-F (5'-GAGGGCCTATTTCCCATGATT-3')
Terms and licenses: Academic/Nonprofit Terms; Industry Terms: Not Available to Industry
Depositor comments: gRNA sequence listed includes 20 nucleotide target sequence, followed by the uncloned PAM sequence. The PAM sequence is not present in the plasmid. Use with plasmid pZNF565-donor.
How to cite: pZNF565.1.0-gDNA was a gift from Kevin White (Addgene plasmid # 112411 ; http://n2t.net/addgene:112411 ; RRID:Addgene_112411)
