[The description below was written by a language model from this plasmid's Addgene catalogue record and pLannotate feature annotations shown in this document.]
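Description:
pZNF565.1.0-gDNA is a mammalian CRISPR expression plasmid built on the pX330 backbone that delivers both Streptococcus pyogenes Cas9 and a single guide RNA directed against the human transcription factor gene ZNF565. It is maintained in E. coli as a high-copy plasmid through a ColE1/pUC-type origin and is selected with ampicillin via the β-lactamase (AmpR) gene and its own promoter. An f1 phage origin is also present, along with small annotated fragments of bom and rop that are remnants of the backbone. A single AAV2 inverted terminal repeat sits downstream of the Cas9 cassette; with only one annotated, it appears to be a backbone remnant rather than part of a packageable AAV genome.

The plasmid carries two expression units. A human U6 RNA polymerase III promoter drives the guide RNA: a 20-nucleotide ZNF565-targeting spacer was inserted between BbsI sites, which were destroyed in cloning, directly upstream of the S. pyogenes gRNA scaffold. The PAM listed in the record belongs to the genomic target and is not in the plasmid. The second unit uses a hybrid CMV enhancer/chicken β-actin promoter followed by a hybrid intron to express Cas9. The annotation tool labels the coding sequence as adjacent N- and C-terminal portions, but these abut and together form one continuous open reading frame. Cas9 is fused at its C-terminus to a nucleoplasmin bipartite nuclear localization signal, and the transcript ends at a bovine growth hormone polyadenylation signal. No mammalian selection marker or reporter is annotated. The depositor indicates it is meant to be used with a companion plasmid, pZNF565-donor, which suggests Cas9 cleavage at ZNF565 paired with a repair template, although the record does not describe the donor's content.
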