Features (pLannotate 1.2.2; 19 found; start..end, strand, type, name):
     79..122     +  misc_RNA       gRNA scaffold (fragment): guide RNA scaffold for the Streptococcus pyogenes CRISPR/Cas9 system
    169..454     +  enhancer       CMV enhancer: human cytomegalovirus immediate early enhancer; contains an 18-bp deletion relative to the standard CMV enhancer
    456..574     +  promoter       chicken β-actin promoter (fragment): No description available
    566..692     +  promoter       chicken β-actin promoter (fragment): No description available
    693..920     +  intron         hybrid intron: hybrid between chicken β-actin (CBA) and minute virus of mice (MMV) introns (Gray et al., 2011)
   1058..2659    +  CDS            Cas9(N): N-terminal portion of Streptococcus pyogenes Cas9 (Zetsche et al., 2015)
   2660..5158    +  CDS            Cas9(C): C-terminal portion of Streptococcus pyogenes Cas9 (Zetsche et al., 2015)
   5159..5206    +  CDS            nucleoplasmin NLS: bipartite nuclear localization signal from nucleoplasmin
   5240..5351    +  polyA_signal   bGH poly(A) signal: bovine growth hormone polyadenylation signal
   5456..5596    +  repeat_region  AAV2 ITR: inverted terminal repeat of adeno-associated virus serotype 2 inverted
   5601..5652    -  misc_feature   bom (fragment): basis of mobility region from pBR322
   5671..6126    +  rep_origin     f1 ori (sequence partly withheld): f1 bacteriophage origin of replication; arrow indicates direction of (+) strand synthesis
   6127..6176    -  misc_feature   bom (fragment): basis of mobility region from pBR322
   6278..6313    -  CDS            rop (fragment): Rop protein, which maintains plasmids at low copy number; rop
   6408..6512    +  promoter       AmpR promoter: bla
   6513..7373    +  CDS            AmpR: β-lactamase; bla; confers resistance to ampicillin, carbenicillin, and related antibiotics
   7544..8132    +  rep_origin     ori: high-copy-number ColE1/pMB1/pBR322/pUC origin of replication
   8194..8434    +  promoter       U6 promoter: RNA polymerase III promoter for human U6 snRNA
   8463..72      +  misc_RNA       gRNA scaffold (across the origin): guide RNA scaffold for the Streptococcus pyogenes CRISPR/Cas9 system
>Addgene plasmid #112411 | pZNF565.1.0-gDNA | addgene full sequence | sequence record 230270 | Addgene NGS Result
TAGAGCTAGAAATAGCAAGTTAAAATAAGGCTAGTCCGTTATCAACTTGAAAAAGTGGCACCGAGTCGGT
GCTTTTTTGTTTTAGAGCTAGAAATAGCAAGTTAAAATAAGGCTAGTCCGTTTTTAGCGCGTGCGCCAAT
TCTGCAGACAAATGGCTCTAGAGGTACCCGTTACATAACTTACGGTAAATGGCCCGCCTGGCTGACCGCC
CAACGACCCCCGCCCATTGACGTCAATAGTAACGCCAATAGGGACTTTCCATTGACGTCAATGGGTGGAG
TATTTACGGTAAACTGCCCACTTGGCAGTACATCAAGTGTATCATATGCCAAGTACGCCCCCTATTGACG
TCAATGACGGTAAATGGCCCGCCTGGCATTGTGCCCAGTACATGACCTTATGGGACTTTCCTACTTGGCA
GTACATCTACGTATTAGTCATCGCTATTACCATGGTCGAGGTGAGCCCCACGTTCTGCTTCACTCTCCCC
ATCTCCCCCCCCTCCCCACCCCCAATTTTGTATTTATTTATTTTTTAATTATTTTGTGCAGCGATGGGGG
CGGGGGGGGGGGGGCGGGGCGAGGCGGAGAGGTGCGGCGGCAGCCAATCAGAGCGGCGCGCTCCGAAAGT
TTCCTTTTATGGCGAGGCGGCGGCGGCGGCGGCCCTATAAAAAGCGAAGCGCGCGGCGGGCGGGAGTCGC
TGCGCGCTGCCTTCGCCCCGTGCCCCGCTCCGCCGCCGCCTCGCGCCGCCCGCCCCGGCTCTGACTGACC
GCGTTACTCCCACAGGTGAGCGGGCGGGACGGCCCTTCTCCTCCGGGCTGTAATTAGCTGAGCAAGAGGT
AAGGGTTTAAGGGATGGTTGGTTGGTGGGGTATTAATGTTTAATTACCTGGAGCACCTGCCTGAAATCAC
TTTTTTTCAGGTTGGACCGGTGCCACCATGGACTATAAGGACCACGACGGAGACTACAAGGATCATGATA
TTGATTACAAAGACGATGACGATAAGATGGCCCCAAAGAAGAAGCGGAAGGTCGGTATCCACGGAGTCCC
AGCAGCCGACAAGAAGTACAGCATCGGCCTGGACATCGGCACCAACTCTGTGGGCTGGGCCGTGATCACC
GACGAGTACAAGGTGCCCAGCAAGAAATTCAAGGTGCTGGGCAACACCGACCGGCACAGCATCAAGAAGA
ACCTGATCGGAGCCCTGCTGTTCGACAGCGGCGAAACAGCCGAGGCCACCCGGCTGAAGAGAACCGCCAG
AAGAAGATACACCAGACGGAAGAACCGGATCTGCTATCTGCAAGAGATCTTCAGCAACGAGATGGCCAAG
GTGGACGACAGCTTCTTCCACAGACTGGAAGAGTCCTTCCTGGTGGAAGAGGATAAGAAGCACGAGCGGC
ACCCCATCTTCGGCAACATCGTGGACGAGGTGGCCTACCACGAGAAGTACCCCACCATCTACCACCTGAG
AAAGAAACTGGTGGACAGCACCGACAAGGCCGACCTGCGGCTGATCTATCTGGCCCTGGCCCACATGATC
AAGTTCCGGGGCCACTTCCTGATCGAGGGCGACCTGAACCCCGACAACAGCGACGTGGACAAGCTGTTCA
TCCAGCTGGTGCAGACCTACAACCAGCTGTTCGAGGAAAACCCCATCAACGCCAGCGGCGTGGACGCCAA
GGCCATCCTGTCTGCCAGACTGAGCAAGAGCAGACGGCTGGAAAATCTGATCGCCCAGCTGCCCGGCGAG
AAGAAGAATGGCCTGTTCGGAAACCTGATTGCCCTGAGCCTGGGCCTGACCCCCAACTTCAAGAGCAACT
TCGACCTGGCCGAGGATGCCAAACTGCAGCTGAGCAAGGACACCTACGACGACGACCTGGACAACCTGCT
GGCCCAGATCGGCGACCAGTACGCCGACCTGTTTCTGGCCGCCAAGAACCTGTCCGACGCCATCCTGCTG
AGCGACATCCTGAGAGTGAACACCGAGATCACCAAGGCCCCCCTGAGCGCCTCTATGATCAAGAGATACG
ACGAGCACCACCAGGACCTGACCCTGCTGAAAGCTCTCGTGCGGCAGCAGCTGCCTGAGAAGTACAAAGA
GATTTTCTTCGACCAGAGCAAGAACGGCTACGCCGGCTACATTGACGGCGGAGCCAGCCAGGAAGAGTTC
TACAAGTTCATCAAGCCCATCCTGGAAAAGATGGACGGCACCGAGGAACTGCTCGTGAAGCTGAACAGAG
AGGACCTGCTGCGGAAGCAGCGGACCTTCGACAACGGCAGCATCCCCCACCAGATCCACCTGGGAGAGCT
GCACGCCATTCTGCGGCGGCAGGAAGATTTTTACCCATTCCTGAAGGACAACCGGGAAAAGATCGAGAAG
ATCCTGACCTTCCGCATCCCCTACTACGTGGGCCCTCTGGCCAGGGGAAACAGCAGATTCGCCTGGATGA
CCAGAAAGAGCGAGGAAACCATCACCCCCTGGAACTTCGAGGAAGTGGTGGACAAGGGCGCTTCCGCCCA
GAGCTTCATCGAGCGGATGACCAACTTCGATAAGAACCTGCCCAACGAGAAGGTGCTGCCCAAGCACAGC
CTGCTGTACGAGTACTTCACCGTGTATAACGAGCTGACCAAAGTGAAATACGTGACCGAGGGAATGAGAA
AGCCCGCCTTCCTGAGCGGCGAGCAGAAAAAGGCCATCGTGGACCTGCTGTTCAAGACCAACCGGAAAGT
GACCGTGAAGCAGCTGAAAGAGGACTACTTCAAGAAAATCGAGTGCTTCGACTCCGTGGAAATCTCCGGC
GTGGAAGATCGGTTCAACGCCTCCCTGGGCACATACCACGATCTGCTGAAAATTATCAAGGACAAGGACT
TCCTGGACAATGAGGAAAACGAGGACATTCTGGAAGATATCGTGCTGACCCTGACACTGTTTGAGGACAG
AGAGATGATCGAGGAACGGCTGAAAACCTATGCCCACCTGTTCGACGACAAAGTGATGAAGCAGCTGAAG
CGGCGGAGATACACCGGCTGGGGCAGGCTGAGCCGGAAGCTGATCAACGGCATCCGGGACAAGCAGTCCG
GCAAGACAATCCTGGATTTCCTGAAGTCCGACGGCTTCGCCAACAGAAACTTCATGCAGCTGATCCACGA
CGACAGCCTGACCTTTAAAGAGGACATCCAGAAAGCCCAGGTGTCCGGCCAGGGCGATAGCCTGCACGAG
CACATTGCCAATCTGGCCGGCAGCCCCGCCATTAAGAAGGGCATCCTGCAGACAGTGAAGGTGGTGGACG
AGCTCGTGAAAGTGATGGGCCGGCACAAGCCCGAGAACATCGTGATCGAAATGGCCAGAGAGAACCAGAC
CACCCAGAAGGGACAGAAGAACAGCCGCGAGAGAATGAAGCGGATCGAAGAGGGCATCAAAGAGCTGGGC
AGCCAGATCCTGAAAGAACACCCCGTGGAAAACACCCAGCTGCAGAACGAGAAGCTGTACCTGTACTACC
TGCAGAATGGGCGGGATATGTACGTGGACCAGGAACTGGACATCAACCGGCTGTCCGACTACGATGTGGA
CCATATCGTGCCTCAGAGCTTTCTGAAGGACGACTCCATCGACAACAAGGTGCTGACCAGAAGCGACAAG
AACCGGGGCAAGAGCGACAACGTGCCCTCCGAAGAGGTCGTGAAGAAGATGAAGAACTACTGGCGGCAGC
TGCTGAACGCCAAGCTGATTACCCAGAGAAAGTTCGACAATCTGACCAAGGCCGAGAGAGGCGGCCTGAG
CGAACTGGATAAGGCCGGCTTCATCAAGAGACAGCTGGTGGAAACCCGGCAGATCACAAAGCACGTGGCA
CAGATCCTGGACTCCCGGATGAACACTAAGTACGACGAGAATGACAAGCTGATCCGGGAAGTGAAAGTGA
TCACCCTGAAGTCCAAGCTGGTGTCCGATTTCCGGAAGGATTTCCAGTTTTACAAAGTGCGCGAGATCAA
CAACTACCACCACGCCCACGACGCCTACCTGAACGCCGTCGTGGGAACCGCCCTGATCAAAAAGTACCCT
AAGCTGGAAAGCGAGTTCGTGTACGGCGACTACAAGGTGTACGACGTGCGGAAGATGATCGCCAAGAGCG
AGCAGGAAATCGGCAAGGCTACCGCCAAGTACTTCTTCTACAGCAACATCATGAACTTTTTCAAGACCGA
GATTACCCTGGCCAACGGCGAGATCCGGAAGCGGCCTCTGATCGAGACAAACGGCGAAACCGGGGAGATC
GTGTGGGATAAGGGCCGGGATTTTGCCACCGTGCGGAAAGTGCTGAGCATGCCCCAAGTGAATATCGTGA
AAAAGACCGAGGTGCAGACAGGCGGCTTCAGCAAAGAGTCTATCCTGCCCAAGAGGAACAGCGATAAGCT
GATCGCCAGAAAGAAGGACTGGGACCCTAAGAAGTACGGCGGCTTCGACAGCCCCACCGTGGCCTATTCT
GTGCTGGTGGTGGCCAAAGTGGAAAAGGGCAAGTCCAAGAAACTGAAGAGTGTGAAAGAGCTGCTGGGGA
TCACCATCATGGAAAGAAGCAGCTTCGAGAAGAATCCCATCGACTTTCTGGAAGCCAAGGGCTACAAAGA
AGTGAAAAAGGACCTGATCATCAAGCTGCCTAAGTACTCCCTGTTCGAGCTGGAAAACGGCCGGAAGAGA
ATGCTGGCCTCTGCCGGCGAACTGCAGAAGGGAAACGAACTGGCCCTGCCCTCCAAATATGTGAACTTCC
TGTACCTGGCCAGCCACTATGAGAAGCTGAAGGGCTCCCCCGAGGATAATGAGCAGAAACAGCTGTTTGT
GGAACAGCACAAGCACTACCTGGACGAGATCATCGAGCAGATCAGCGAGTTCTCCAAGAGAGTGATCCTG
GCCGACGCTAATCTGGACAAAGTGCTGTCCGCCTACAACAAGCACCGGGATAAGCCCATCAGAGAGCAGG
CCGAGAATATCATCCACCTGTTTACCCTGACCAATCTGGGAGCCCCTGCCGCCTTCAAGTACTTTGACAC
CACCATCGACCGGAAGAGGTACACCAGCACCAAAGAGGTGCTGGACGCCACCCTGATCCACCAGAGCATC
ACCGGCCTGTACGAGACACGGATCGACCTGTCTCAGCTGGGAGGCGACAAAAGGCCGGCGGCCACGAAAA
AGGCCGGCCAGGCAAAAAAGAAAAAGTAAGAATTCCTAGAGCTCGCTGATCAGCCTCGACTGTGCCTTCT
AGTTGCCAGCCATCTGTTGTTTGCCCCTCCCCCGTGCCTTCCTTGACCCTGGAAGGTGCCACTCCCACTG
TCCTTTCCTAATAAAATGAGGAAATTGCATCGCATTGTCTGAGTAGGTGTCATTCTATTCTGGGGGGTGG
GGTGGGGCAGGACAGCAAGGGGGAGGATTGGGAAGAGAATAGCAGGCATGCTGGGGAGCGGCCGCAGGAA
CCCCTAGTGATGGAGTTGGCCACTCCCTCTCTGCGCGCTCGCTCGCTCACTGAGGCCGGGCGACCAAAGG
TCGCCCGACGCCCGGGCTTTGCCCGGGCGGCCTCAGTGAGCGAGCGAGCGCGCAGCTGCCTGCAGGGGCG
CCTGATGCGGTATTTTCTCCTTACGCATCTGTGCGGTATTTCACACCGCATA
[95 nt withheld, positions 5653-5747]
T
[46 nt withheld, positions 5749-5794]
C
[141 nt withheld, positions 5796-5936]
CCTTTGACGTTGGAGTCCACGTTCTTT
[37 nt withheld, positions 5964-6000]
ACTCTATCTCGGGCTATTCTTTTGATTTATAAGGGATTTTGCCGATTTCGGTCTATTGGTTAAAAAATGA
GCTGATTTAACAAAAATTTAACGCGAATTTTAACAAAATATTAACGTTTACAATTTTATGGTGCACTCTC
AGTACAATCTGCTCTGATGCCGCATAGTTAAGCCAGCCCCGACACCCGCCAACACCCGCTGACGCGCCCT
GACGGGCTTGTCTGCTCCCGGCATCCGCTTACAGACAAGCTGTGACCGTCTCCGGGAGCTGCATGTGTCA
GAGGTTTTCACCGTCATCACCGAAACGCGCGAGACGAAAGGGCCTCGTGATACGCCTATTTTTATAGGTT
AATGTCATGATAATAATGGTTTCTTAGACGTCAGGTGGCACTTTTCGGGGAAATGTGCGCGGAACCCCTA
TTTGTTTATTTTTCTAAATACATTCAAATATGTATCCGCTCATGAGACAATAACCCTGATAAATGCTTCA
ATAATATTGAAAAAGGAAGAGTATGAGTATTCAACATTTCCGTGTCGCCCTTATTCCCTTTTTTGCGGCA
TTTTGCCTTCCTGTTTTTGCTCACCCAGAAACGCTGGTGAAAGTAAAAGATGCTGAAGATCAGTTGGGTG
CACGAGTGGGTTACATCGAACTGGATCTCAACAGCGGTAAGATCCTTGAGAGTTTTCGCCCCGAAGAACG
TTTTCCAATGATGAGCACTTTTAAAGTTCTGCTATGTGGCGCGGTATTATCCCGTATTGACGCCGGGCAA
GAGCAACTCGGTCGCCGCATACACTATTCTCAGAATGACTTGGTTGAGTACTCACCAGTCACAGAAAAGC
ATCTTACGGATGGCATGACAGTAAGAGAATTATGCAGTGCTGCCATAACCATGAGTGATAACACTGCGGC
CAACTTACTTCTGACAACGATCGGAGGACCGAAGGAGCTAACCGCTTTTTTGCACAACATGGGGGATCAT
GTAACTCGCCTTGATCGTTGGGAACCGGAGCTGAATGAAGCCATACCAAACGACGAGCGTGACACCACGA
TGCCTGTAGCAATGGCAACAACGTTGCGCAAACTATTAACTGGCGAACTACTTACTCTAGCTTCCCGGCA
ACAATTAATAGACTGGATGGAGGCGGATAAAGTTGCAGGACCACTTCTGCGCTCGGCCCTTCCGGCTGGC
TGGTTTATTGCTGATAAATCTGGAGCCGGTGAGCGTGGAAGCCGCGGTATCATTGCAGCACTGGGGCCAG
ATGGTAAGCCCTCCCGTATCGTAGTTATCTACACGACGGGGAGTCAGGCAACTATGGATGAACGAAATAG
ACAGATCGCTGAGATAGGTGCCTCACTGATTAAGCATTGGTAACTGTCAGACCAAGTTTACTCATATATA
CTTTAGATTGATTTAAAACTTCATTTTTAATTTAAAAGGATCTAGGTGAAGATCCTTTTTGATAATCTCA
TGACCAAAATCCCTTAACGTGAGTTTTCGTTCCACTGAGCGTCAGACCCCGTAGAAAAGATCAAAGGATC
TTCTTGAGATCCTTTTTTTCTGCGCGTAATCTGCTGCTTGCAAACAAAAAAACCACCGCTACCAGCGGTG
GTTTGTTTGCCGGATCAAGAGCTACCAACTCTTTTTCCGAAGGTAACTGGCTTCAGCAGAGCGCAGATAC
CAAATACTGTTCTTCTAGTGTAGCCGTAGTTAGGCCACCACTTCAAGAACTCTGTAGCACCGCCTACATA
CCTCGCTCTGCTAATCCTGTTACCAGTGGCTGCTGCCAGTGGCGATAAGTCGTGTCTTACCGGGTTGGAC
TCAAGACGATAGTTACCGGATAAGGCGCAGCGGTCGGGCTGAACGGGGGGTTCGTGCACACAGCCCAGCT
TGGAGCGAACGACCTACACCGAACTGAGATACCTACAGCGTGAGCTATGAGAAAGCGCCACGCTTCCCGA
AGGGAGAAAGGCGGACAGGTATCCGGTAAGCGGCAGGGTCGGAACAGGAGAGCGCACGAGGGAGCTTCCA
GGGGGAAACGCCTGGTATCTTTATAGTCCTGTCGGGTTTCGCCACCTCTGACTTGAGCGTCGATTTTTGT
GATGCTCGTCAGGGGGGCGGAGCCTATGGAAAAACGCCAGCAACGCGGCCTTTTTACGGTTCCTGGCCTT
TTGCTGGCCTTTTGCTCACATGTGAGGGCCTATTTCCCATGATTCCTTCATATTTGCATATACGATACAA
GGCTGTTAGAGAGATAATTGGAATTAATTTGACTGTAAACACAAAGATATTAGTACAAAATACGTGACGT
AGAAAGTAATAATTTCTTGGGTAGTTTGCAGTTTTAAAATTATGTTTTAAAATGGACTATCATATGCTTA
CCGTAACTTGAAAGTATTTCGATTTCTTGGCTTTATATATCTTGTGGAAAGGACGAAACACCGTTAGAAA
GCCTTGAGTGTAGTTT
